>Addgene plasmid #86146 | pcDNAHygro(+)LAMP2AS | addgene full sequence | sequence record 177160 | Addgene NGS Result
GACATTGATTATTGACTAGTTATTAATAGTAATCAATTACGGGGTCATTAGTTCATAGCCCATATATGGA
GTTCCGCGTTACATAACTTACGGTAAATGGCCCGCCTGGCTGACCGCCCAACGACCCCCGCCCATTGACG
TCAATAATGACGTATGTTCCCATAGTAACGCCAATAGGGACTTTCCATTGACGTCAATGGGTGGAGTATT
TACGGTAAACTGCCCACTTGGCAGTACATCAAGTGTATCATATGCCAAGTACGCCCCCTATTGACGTCAA
TGACGGTAAATGGCCCGCCTGGCATTATGCCCAGTACATGACCTTATGGGACTTTCCTACTTGGCAGTAC
ATCTACGTATTAGTCATCGCTATTACCATGGTGATGCGGTTTTGGCAGTACATCAATGGGCGTGGATAGC
GGTTTGACTCACGGGGATTTCCAAGTCTCCACCCCATTGACGTCAATGGGAGTTTGTTTTGGCACCAAAA
TCAACGGGACTTTCCAAAATGTCGTAACAACTCCGCCCCATTGACGCAAATGGGCGGTAGGCGTGTACGG
TGGGAGGTCTATATAAGCAGAGCTCTCTGGCTAACTAGAGAACCCACTGCTTACTGGCTTATCGAAATTA
ATACGACTCACTATAGGGAGACCCAAGCTGGCTAGCGTTTAAACTTAAGCTTGTACAAGAACATCCCAGT
AGTGTTGGACAACATCATTCTTTTCCAAAGTTGATAAACTATTGCATCTAAAAAGGTCATTCAATGGAAT
TCTGATGGCCAAAAGTTCATCAACAGTAAGAATTCCTTTATCTTCAGCATCAGGAAATGTTGTGTTATCA
CCAGTGTTGTAGGAAAATGAGACGCTGTCAATTGAATAAGTAGATGCTGCCTTGGTAAAATTCGCAATCC
AGGAAAAGCCAGGTCCGAACTGCACTGCTATTTTGGGACCATTCTGATCATCCCCACAAATGCTTCCATT
ATATGTCACAGTGCCATGGTCTGAAATGGTTACAGTTTTATAAGTTTTATTTGTAGTTTCATAGCGAACT
GTGAAATTCATCTGCCATTTTGCATAAAGGCAAGTGGCATTTTCTGAATCTGTCAAATTAAGTTCCAATG
CATAAGACCGCACAGCTCCCAGGACTAGGCAGACCAGAACGAGCCCTGAGCCCGGAACCGGGAAGAGGCG
GAAGCACACCATGACCCCGGTACCAAGCTTGGTACCGAGCTCGGATCCACTAGTCCAGTGTGGTGGAATT
CTGCAGATATCCAGCACAGTGGCGGCCGCTCGAGTCTAGAGGGCCCGTTTAAACCCGCTGATCAGCCTCG
ACTGTGCCTTCTAGTTGCCAGCCATCTGTTGTTTGCCCCTCCCCCGTGCCTTCCTTGACCCTGGAAGGTG
CCACTCCCACTGTCCTTTCCTAATAAAATGAGGAAATTGCATCGCATTGTCTGAGTAGGTGTCATTCTAT
TCTGGGGGGTGGGGTGGGGCAGGACAGCAAGGGGGAGGATTGGGAAGACAATAGCAGGCATGCTGGGGAT
GCGGTGGGCTCTATGGCTTCTGAGGCGGAAAGAACCAGCTGGGGCTCTAGGGGGTATCCCC
[124 nt withheld, positions 1602-1725]
C
[91 nt withheld, positions 1727-1817]
A
[49 nt withheld, positions 1819-1867]
CCTTTGACGTTGGAGTCCACGTTCTTT
[37 nt withheld, positions 1895-1931]
ACCCTATCTCGGTCTATTCTTTTGATTTATAAGGGATTTTGCCGATTTCGGCCTATTGGTTAAAAAATGA
GCTGATTTAACAAAAATTTAACGCGAATTAATTCTGTGGAATGTGTGTCAGTTAGGGTGTGGAAAGTCCC
CAGGCTCCCCAGCAGGCAGAAGTATGCAAAGCATGCATCTCAATTAGTCAGCAACCAGGTGTGGAAAGTC
CCCAGGCTCCCCAGCAGGCAGAAGTATGCAAAGCATGCATCTCAATTAGTCAGCAACCATAGTCCCGCCC
CTAACTCCGCCCATCCCGCCCCTAACTCCGCCCAGTTCCGCCCATTCTCCGCCCCATGGCTGACTAATTT
TTTTTATTTATGCAGAGGCCGAGGCCGCCTCTGCCTCTGAGCTATTCCAGAAGTAGTGAGGAGGCTTTTT
TGGAGGCCTAGGCTTTTGCAAAAAGCTCCCGGGAGCTTGTATATCCATTTTCGGATCTGATCAGCACGTG
ATGAAAAAGCCTGAACTCACCGCGACGTCTGTCGAGAAGTTTCTGATCGAAAAGTTCGACAGCGTCTCCG
ACCTGATGCAGCTCTCGGAGGGCGAAGAATCTCGTGCTTTCAGCTTCGATGTAGGAGGGCGTGGATATGT
CCTGCGGGTAAATAGCTGCGCCGATGGTTTCTACAAAGATCGTTATGTTTATCGGCACTTTGCATCGGCC
GCGCTCCCGATTCCGGAAGTGCTTGACATTGGGGAATTCAGCGAGAGCCTGACCTATTGCATCTCCCGCC
GTGCACAGGGTGTCACGTTGCAAGACCTGCCTGAAACCGAACTGCCCGCTGTTCTGCAGCCGGTCGCGGA
GGCCATGGATGCGATCGCTGCGGCCGATCTTAGCCAGACGAGCGGGTTCGGCCCATTCGGACCGCAAGGA
ATCGGTCAATACACTACATGGCGTGATTTCATATGCGCGATTGCTGATCCCCATGTGTATCACTGGCAAA
CTGTGATGGACGACACCGTCAGTGCGTCCGTCGCGCAGGCTCTCGATGAGCTGATGCTTTGGGCCGAGGA
CTGCCCCGAAGTCCGGCACCTCGTGCACGCGGATTTCGGCTCCAACAATGTCCTGACGGACAATGGCCGC
ATAACAGCGGTCATTGACTGGAGCGAGGCGATGTTCGGGGATTCCCAATACGAGGTCGCCAACATCTTCT
TCTGGAGGCCGTGGTTGGCTTGTATGGAGCAGCAGACGCGCTACTTCGAGCGGAGGCATCCGGAGCTTGC
AGGATCGCCGCGGCTCCGGGCGTATATGCTCCGCATTGGTCTTGACCAACTCTATCAGAGCTTGGTTGAC
GGCAATTTCGATGATGCAGCTTGGGCGCAGGGTCGATGCGACGCAATCGTCCGATCCGGAGCCGGGACTG
TCGGGCGTACACAAATCGCCCGCAGAAGCGCGGCCGTCTGGACCGATGGCTGTGTAGAAGTACTCGCCGA
TAGTGGAAACCGACGCCCCAGCACTCGTCCGAGGGCAAAGGAATAGCACGTGCTACGAGATTTCGATTCC
ACCGCCGCCTTCTATGAAAGGTTGGGCTTCGGAATCGTTTTCCGGGACGCCGGCTGGATGATCCTCCAGC
GCGGGGATCTCATGCTGGAGTTCTTCGCCCACCCCAACTTGTTTATTGCAGCTTATAATGGTTACAAATA
AAGCAATAGCATCACAAATTTCACAAATAAAGCATTTTTTTCACTGCATTCTAGTTGTGGTTTGTCCAAA
CTCATCAATGTATCTTATCATGTCTGTATACCGTCGACCTCTAGCTAGAGCTTGGCGTAATCATGGTCAT
AGCTGTTTCCTGTGTGAAATTGTTATCCGCTCACAATTCCACACAACATACGAGCCGGAAGCATAAAGTG
TAAAGCCTGGGGTGCCTAATGAGTGAGCTAACTCACATTAATTGCGTTGCGCTCACTGCCCGCTTTCCAG
TCGGGAAACCTGTCGTGCCAGCTGCATTAATGAATCGGCCAACGCGCGGGGAGAGGCGGTTTGCGTATTG
GGCGCTCTTCCGCTTCCTCGCTCACTGACTCGCTGCGCTCGGTCGTTCGGCTGCGGCGAGCGGTATCAGC
TCACTCAAAGGCGGTAATACGGTTATCCACAGAATCAGGGGATAACGCAGGAAAGAACATGTGAGCAAAA
GGCCAGCAAAAGGCCAGGAACCGTAAAAAGGCCGCGTTGCTGGCGTTTTTCCATAGGCTCCGCCCCCCTG
ACGAGCATCACAAAAATCGACGCTCAAGTCAGAGGTGGCGAAACCCGACAGGACTATAAAGATACCAGGC
GTTTCCCCCTGGAAGCTCCCTCGTGCGCTCTCCTGTTCCGACCCTGCCGCTTACCGGATACCTGTCCGCC
TTTCTCCCTTCGGGAAGCGTGGCGCTTTCTCATAGCTCACGCTGTAGGTATCTCAGTTCGGTGTAGGTCG
TTCGCTCCAAGCTGGGCTGTGTGCACGAACCCCCCGTTCAGCCCGACCGCTGCGCCTTATCCGGTAACTA
TCGTCTTGAGTCCAACCCGGTAAGACACGACTTATCGCCACTGGCAGCAGCCACTGGTAACAGGATTAGC
AGAGCGAGGTATGTAGGCGGTGCTACAGAGTTCTTGAAGTGGTGGCCTAACTACGGCTACACTAGAAGAA
CAGTATTTGGTATCTGCGCTCTGCTGAAGCCAGTTACCTTCGGAAAAAGAGTTGGTAGCTCTTGATCCGG
CAAACAAACCACCGCTGGTAGCGGTGGTTTTTTTGTTTGCAAGCAGCAGATTACGCGCAGAAAAAAAGGA
TCTCAAGAAGATCCTTTGATCTTTTCTACGGGGTCTGACGCTCAGTGGAACGAAAACTCACGTTAAGGGA
TTTTGGTCATGAGATTATCAAAAAGGATCTTCACCTAGATCCTTTTAAATTAAAAATGAAGTTTTAAATC
AATCTAAAGTATATATGAGTAAACTTGGTCTGACAGTTACCAATGCTTAATCAGTGAGGCACCTATCTCA
GCGATCTGTCTATTTCGTTCATCCATAGTTGCCTGACTCCCCGTCGTGTAGATAACTACGATACGGGAGG
GCTTACCATCTGGCCCCAGTGCTGCAATGATACCGCGAGACCCACGCTCACCGGCTCCAGATTTATCAGC
AATAAACCAGCCAGCCGGAAGGGCCGAGCGCAGAAGTGGTCCTGCAACTTTATCCGCCTCCATCCAGTCT
ATTAATTGTTGCCGGGAAGCTAGAGTAAGTAGTTCGCCAGTTAATAGTTTGCGCAACGTTGTTGCCATTG
CTACAGGCATCGTGGTGTCACGCTCGTCGTTTGGTATGGCTTCATTCAGCTCCGGTTCCCAACGATCAAG
GCGAGTTACATGATCCCCCATGTTGTGCAAAAAAGCGGTTAGCTCCTTCGGTCCTCCGATCGTTGTCAGA
AGTAAGTTGGCCGCAGTGTTATCACTCATGGTTATGGCAGCACTGCATAATTCTCTTACTGTCATGCCAT
CCGTAAGATGCTTTTCTGTGACTGGTGAGTACTCAACCAAGTCATTCTGAGAATAGTGTATGCGGCGACC
GAGTTGCTCTTGCCCGGCGTCAATACGGGATAATACCGCGCCACATAGCAGAACTTTAAAAGTGCTCATC
ATTGGAAAACGTTCTTCGGGGCGAAAACTCTCAAGGATCTTACCGCTGTTGAGATCCAGTTCGATGTAAC
CCACTCGTGCACCCAACTGATCTTCAGCATCTTTTACTTTCACCAGCGTTTCTGGGTGAGCAAAAACAGG
AAGGCAAAATGCCGCAAAAAAGGGAATAAGGGCGACACGGAAATGTTGAATACTCATACTCTTCCTTTTT
CAATATTATTGAAGCATTTATCAGGGTTATTGTCTCATGAGCGGATACATATTTGAATGTATTTAGAAAA
ATAAACAAATAGGGGTTCCGCGCACATTTCCCCGAAAAGTGCCACCTGACGTCGACGGATCGGGAGATCT
CCCGATCCCCTATGGTGCACTCTCAGTACAATCTGCTCTGATGCCGCATAGTTAAGCCAGTATCTGCTCC
CTGCTTGTGTGTTGGAGGTCGCTGAGTAGTGCGCGAGCAAAATTTAAGCTACAACAAGGCAAGGCTTGAC
CGACAATTGCATGAAGAATCTGCTTAGGGTTAGGCGTTTTGCGCTGCTTCGCGATGTACGGGCCAGATAT
ACGCGTT
Features (pLannotate 1.2.2; 20 found; start..end, strand, type, name):
      1..380     +  enhancer       CMV enhancer: human cytomegalovirus immediate early enhancer
    381..584     +  promoter       CMV promoter: human cytomegalovirus (CMV) immediate early promoter
    580..613     +  LTR            5' LTR (truncated) (fragment): truncated 5' long terminal repeat (LTR) from HIV-1
    629..647     +  promoter       T7 promoter: promoter for bacteriophage T7 RNA polymerase
    678..1202    -  CDS            LAMP2 (fragment): LAMP2_HUMAN - Experimental evidence at protein level: Swiss-Prot protein existence level 1. [Isoform LAMP-2C]: Modulates chaperone-mediated autophagy. Decreases presentation of endogenous antigens by MHCII. Does not play a role in the presentation of exogenous and membrane-derived antigens by MHCII. From Homo sapiens (Human).
   1332..1556    +  polyA_signal   bGH poly(A) signal: bovine growth hormone polyadenylation signal
   1560..1581    +  promoter       SV40 promoter (fragment): SV40 enhancer and early promoter
   1602..2030    +  rep_origin     f1 ori (sequence partly withheld): f1 bacteriophage origin of replication; arrow indicates direction of (+) strand synthesis
   2044..2373    +  promoter       SV40 promoter: SV40 enhancer and early promoter
   2422..3447    +  CDS            HygR: aminoglycoside phosphotransferase from E. coli; aph(4)-Ia; confers resistance to hygromycin
   3457..3582    +  CDS            ble (fragment): BLE_KLEPN - Experimental evidence at protein level: Swiss-Prot protein existence level 1. Binding protein with a strong affinity to the bleomycin family of antibiotics. Binds to CL990; an antimitotic-antibiotic compound. From Klebsiella pneumoniae.
   3577..3698    +  polyA_signal   SV40 poly(A) signal: SV40 polyadenylation signal
   3771..3787    -  protein_bind   lac operator: The lac repressor binds to the lac operator to inhibit transcription in E. coli. This inhibition can be relieved by adding lactose or isopropyl-β-D-thiogalactopyranoside (IPTG). lac repressor encoded by lacI
   3795..3825    -  promoter       lac promoter: promoter for the E. coli lac operon
   3840..3861    -  protein_bind   CAP binding site: CAP binding activates transcription in the presence of cAMP. E. coli catabolite activator protein
   3874..3966    -  CDS            lacI (fragment): lac repressor; lacI; The lac repressor binds to the lac operator to inhibit transcription in E. coli. This inhibition can be relieved by adding lactose or isopropyl-β-D-thiogalactopyranoside (IPTG).
   4149..4737    -  rep_origin     ori: high-copy-number ColE1/pMB1/pBR322/pUC origin of replication
   4908..5768    -  CDS            AmpR: β-lactamase; bla; confers resistance to ampicillin, carbenicillin, and related antibiotics
   5769..5873    -  promoter       AmpR promoter: bla
   5932..5984    -  misc_feature   bom (fragment): basis of mobility region from pBR322
