[The description below was written by a language model from this plasmid's Addgene catalogue record and pLannotate feature annotations shown in this document.]
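Description:
pcDNAHygro(+)LAMP2AS is a mammalian expression plasmid built on the Invitrogen pcDNAHygro(+) backbone and designed to produce antisense RNA against human LAMP2, the lysosome-associated membrane protein 2 gene. The payload is the first 525 bases of the LAMP2 cDNA, cloned between HindIII and KpnI sites in inverted orientation. The feature table agrees, showing a LAMP2 fragment on the minus strand downstream of the CMV immediate early enhancer and promoter and upstream of the bovine growth hormone polyadenylation signal. Transcription from CMV therefore yields an RNA complementary to the 5′ portion of the LAMP2 message rather than a protein-coding transcript. Because this region is shared between splice isoforms, the depositor notes that the construct knocks down both LAMP2A and LAMP2B. A T7 promoter sits between the CMV promoter and the insert and could drive in vitro transcription of the same strand.

For stable selection in mammalian cells, an SV40 early promoter drives the hygromycin resistance gene, followed by an SV40 polyadenylation signal. Propagation in E. coli relies on a high-copy ColE1/pUC-type origin and the ampicillin resistance gene with its own promoter, and an f1 origin is also present. Several short annotated fragments (HIV-1 LTR, ble, lacI, bom and a partial SV40 promoter) appear to be backbone remnants or partial matches rather than functional parts. The catalogue lists a total size of 5,658 bp, whereas the sequenced record is 6,138 nt; the reason for this discrepancy is not stated. According to the associated publication title, the plasmid was used to study the role of Lamp-2a in MHC class II presentation of cytoplasmic antigens.
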