Addgene plasmid #86146: pcDNAHygro(+)LAMP2AS
Purpose: Anti sense for LAMP2
Depositing lab: Janice Blum. Depositing organization: Indiana University School of Medicine, Indianapolis. Publication: Lamp-2a facilitates MHC class II presentation of cytoplasmic antigens. Zhou D, Li P, Lin Y, Lott JM, Hislop AD, Canaday DH, Brutkiewicz RR, Blum JS. Immunity. 2005 May;22(5):571-81. 10.1016/j.immuni.2005.03.009 PubMed 15894275.
Backbone
  Vector backbone: pcDNAHygro(+)
  Backbone manufacturer: Invitrogen
  Backbone size w/o insert (bp): 5000
  Total vector size (bp): 5658
  Vector type: Mammalian Expression
  Selectable markers: Hygromycin
Growth in bacteria
  Bacterial resistance: Ampicillin, 100 μg/mL
  Growth temperature: 37°C
  Growth strain: NEB 5-alpha
  Copy number: Unknown
Gene/Insert
  Gene/Insert name: LAMP2a
  Species: H. sapiens (human)
  Insert size (bp): 528
  Mutation: contains first 525 bases of LAMP cDNA
  Entrez Gene: LAMP2 (a.k.a. CD107b, DND, LAMP-2, LAMPB, LGP-96, LGP110)
  Promoter: CMV
  Cloning method: Restriction Enzyme; 5′ cloning site Hind III (unknown if destroyed); 3′ cloning site Kpn1 (unknown if destroyed)
  Sequencing primers: 5′ M13 forward; 3′ M13 reverse
Terms and licenses: Academic/Nonprofit Terms; Industry Terms: Not Available to Industry
Depositor comments: Insert in inverted orientation. Knocks down LAMP2A and 2B.
How to cite: pcDNAHygro(+)LAMP2AS was a gift from Janice Blum (Addgene plasmid # 86146 ; http://n2t.net/addgene:86146 ; RRID:Addgene_86146)
